>Addgene plasmid #221132 | pYFAC-CH2-ubi-M-pyrG | addgene full sequence | sequence record 445432 | Addgene NGS Result
GCCCAGAAAATTACGGGTATGTCCTCCACTGTGTTGAAGTCAGAAAAACAATCGATAATTTGAAGCTCAT
TAAAATGCCAGTTCCGTCGTCGCCGTTGCCCTAGGAGCTATTCCAGTGCTTAGCTTCATTCATGGATGTA
TCGTGACTGGCCTTCGGAAGGATGCCAAGGTCCCCTATCCGCACAGCTATGCGACCGTTGAGCAATGCAA
GTCAAATGTGTGCATACCTGGTCTTTGGTTTGGTACACCGCTATGTGAAGATTATTAATGCTGAAGTCAT
GATACAGGCCAAAGCCGAGCAATTTAACTGCGCGCAGCGGGCCCACGCTAACTACCTCGAGAATATGCCT
CAAACAATGCTCTTCACCCTCTTCGCGGGTCTGAAATACCCTCACCTGGCAACAGCAATTGGCGCTTCAT
GGCTGTTTTTCCGATCTCTCTACTTGTACGGCTATGTGTACTCGGGTAAGCCACAAGGCAAGGGCAGATT
GCTGGGAGGTTTCTTCTGGTTTTCTCAAGGCGCTCTGTGGGCTCTGAGTGTGTTTGGTGTTGCCAAAGAC
ATGATCTCTTACTGAGAGTTATTCTGTGTCTGACGAAATATGTTGTGTATATATATATATGTACGTTAAA
AGTTCCGTGGAGTTACCAGTGATTGACCAATGTTTTATCTTCTACAGTTCTGCCTGTCTACCCCATTCTA
GCTGTACCTGACTACAGAGTAGTTTAATTGTGGTTGACCCCACAGTCGGAGGCGGAGGAATACAGCACCG
ATGTGGCCTGTCTCCATCCAGATTGGCACGCAATTTTTACACGCGGAAAAGATCGAGATAGAGTACGACT
TTAAATTTAGTCCCCGGCGGCTTCTATTTTAGAATATTTGAGATTTGATTCTCAAGCAATTGATTTGGTT
GGGTCACCCTCAATTGGATAATATACCTCATTGCTCGGCTACTTCAACTCATCAATCACCGTCATACCCC
GCATATAACCCTCCATTCCCACGATGCAGATTTTCGTCAAGACTTTGACCGGTAAAACCATAACATTGGA
AGTTGAATCTTCCGATACCATCGACAACGTTAAGTCGAAAATTCAAGACAAGGAAGGTATCCCTCCAGAT
CAACAAAGATTGATCTTTGCCGGTAAGCAGCTAGAAGACGGTAGAACGCTGTCTGATTACAACATTCAGA
AGGAGTCCACCTTACATCTTGTGCTAAGGCTAAGAGGTGGTATGCACGGGTCCGGAGCTTGGCTGTTGCC
CGTCTCACTGGTGAAAAGAAAAACCACCCTGGCGCCCAATACGTCGTCCAAGTCGCAATTGACTTACGGT
GCTCGAGCCAGCAAGCACCCCAATCCTCTGGCAAAGAGACTTTTTGAGATTGCCGAAGCAAAGAAGACAA
ACGTTACCGTCTCTGCTGATGTGACGACAACCCGAGAACTCCTGGACCTCGCTGACCGTACGGAAGCTGT
TGGATCCAATACATATGCCGTCTAGCAATGGACTAATCAACTTTTGATGATACAGGTCTCGGTCCCTACA
TCGCCGTCATCAAGACACACATCGACATCCTCACCGATTTCAGCGTCGACACTATCAATGGCCTGAATGT
GCTGGCTCAAAAGCACAACTTTTTGATCTTCGAGGACCGCAAATTCATCGACATCGGCAATACCGTCCAG
AAGCAATACCACGGCGGTGCTCTGAGGATCTCCGAATGGGCCCACATTATCAACTGCAGCGTTCTCCCTG
GCGAGGGCATCGTCGAGGCTCTGGCCCAGACCGCATCTGCGCAAGACTTCCCCTATGGTCCTGAGAGAGG
ACTGTTGGTCCTGGCAGAGATGACCTCCAAAGGATCGCTGGCTACGGGCGAGTATACCAAGGCATCGGTT
GACTACGCTCGCAAATACAAGAACTTCGTTATGGGTTTCGTGTCGACGCGGGCCCTGACGGAAGTGCAGT
CGGATGTGTCTTCAGCCTCGGAGGATGAAGATTTCGTGGTCTTCACGACGGGTGTGAACCTCTCTTCCAA
AGGAGATAAGCTTGGACAGCAATACCAGACTCCTGCATCGGCTATTGGACGCGGTGCCGACTTTATCATC
GCCGGTCGAGGCATCTACGCTGCTCCCGACCCGGTTGAAGCTGCACAGCGGTACCAGAAAGAAGGCTGGG
AAGCTTATATGGCCAGAGTATGCGGCAAGTCATGATTTCCTCTTGGAGCAAAAGTGTAGTGCCAGTACGA
GTGTTGTGGAGGAAGGCTGCATACATTGTGCCTGTCATTAAACGATGAGCTCGTCCGTATTGGCCCCTGT
AATGCCATGTTTTCCGCCCCCAATCGTCAAGGTTTTCCCTTTGTTAGATTCCTACCAGTCATCTAGCAAG
TGAGGTAAGCTTTGCCAGAAACGCCAAGGCTTTATCTATGTAGTCGATAAGCAAAGTGGACTGATAGCTT
AATATGGAAGGTCCCTCAGGACAAGTCGACCTGTGCAGAAGAGATAACAGCTTGGCATCACGCATCAGTG
CCTCCTCTCAGACAGAATAAGTCGCCATAAGTTATCGACCGAACCTAGGTAGGGTATATTTGGTGACGAC
AATACCTCCCGACGATACCTGGATTAGACACCGTATGCCGCGAATTAACGCCTTCCGACCAAGTCCCTTT
TGGTGATCGACACTTTAGGATCATCTCCTGCCAGTCGCCCAGACTGACGGTGTTATGGTGGCGCGCTATG
GCTTTCCTAGCCGGTCAAGCTCCGTGCACTAGAGAGCGGAGAAGGAGGGGGAGTTGATAGGGAATGATAT
CTAGGTAGAGAAGTACTCCAACCAGAGATATGCGGATCAATGCTCCGGCAGTTGTTAGCATACCCCAACC
TCGTTTAAGTATCCTCTTCTTCCATCCATCTTTATCATTATTTGTCTATGTGCATCCCTAGATCACGTCA
ATTATTTCGATAAATGGATACGTGCACTCGGGAATGCGTGATTGGCTCGTCTCGTGTTCTCAGTTCCTCA
TTCCCCCCCACGTTACATTGACAACGGAGTATTAGCCTATGGTCCTGTTCGATAAGCTTGCTCCATCGCC
TCCACTACGTCAAGCGGAGTATCAGACATGAGCTCTACCCCAGATATCGCCTGCTTATCGCTGGTTGCTT
TGTCATGCAAGTACAGATCACATCGGCAATTCTGATAACAGATGGTGCCATTGTCCCGTAATCAATTGCC
CATTGAAAAAGGAAGAGTATGAGTATTCAACATTTCCGTGTCGCCCTTATTCCCTTTTTTGCGGCATTTT
GCCTTCCTGTTTTTGCTCACCCAGAAACGCTGGTGAAAGTAAAAGATGCTGAAGATCAGTTGGGTGCACG
AGTGGGTTACATCGAACTGGATCTCAACAGCGGTAAGATCCTTGAGAGTTTTCGCCCCGAAGAACGTTTT
CCAATGATGAGCACTTTTAAAGTTCTGCTATGTGGCGCGGTATTATCCCGTATTGACGCCGGGCAAGAGC
AACTCGGTCGCCGCATACACTATTCTCAGAATGACTTGGTTGAGTACTCACCAGTCACAGAAAAGCATCT
TACGGATGGCATGACAGTAAGAGAATTATGCAGTGCTGCCATAACCATGAGTGATAACACTGCGGCCAAC
TTACTTCTGACAACGATCGGAGGACCGAAGGAGCTAACCGCTTTTTTGCACAACATGGGGGATCATGTAA
CTCGCCTTGATCGTTGGGAACCGGAGCTGAATGAAGCCATACCAAACGACGAGCGTGACACCACGATGCC
TGTAGCAATGGCAACAACGTTGCGCAAACTATTAACTGGCGAACTACTTACTCTAGCTTCCCGGCAACAA
TTAATAGACTGGATGGAGGCGGATAAAGTTGCAGGACCACTTCTGCGCTCGGCCCTTCCGGCTGGCTGGT
TTATTGCTGATAAATCTGGAGCCGGTGAGCGTGGGTCTCGCGGTATCATTGCAGCACTGGGGCCAGATGG
TAAGCCCTCCCGTATCGTAGTTATCTACACGACGGGGAGTCAGGCAACTATGGATGAACGAAATAGACAG
ATCGCTGAGATAGGTGCCTCACTGATTAAGCATTGGTAACTGTCAGACCAAGTTTACTCATATATACTTT
AGATTGATTTAAAACTTCATTTTTAATTTAAAAGGATCTAGGTGAAGATCCTTTTTGATAATCTCATGAC
CAAAATCCCTTAACGTGAGTTTTCGTTCCACTGAGCGTCAGACCCCGTAGAAAAGATCAAAGGATCTTCT
TGAGATCCTTTTTTTCTGCGCGTAATCTGCTGCTTGCAAACAAAAAAACCACCGCTACCAGCGGTGGTTT
GTTTGCCGGATCAAGAGCTACCAACTCTTTTTCCGAAGGTAACTGGCTTCAGCAGAGCGCAGATACCAAA
TACTGTTCTTCTAGTGTAGCCGTAGTTAGGCCACCACTTCAAGAACTCTGTAGCACCGCCTACATACCTC
GCTCTGCTAATCCTGTTACCAGTGGCTGCTGCCAGTGGCGATAAGTCGTGTCTTACCGGGTTGGACTCAA
GACGATAGTTACCGGATAAGGCGCAGCGGTCGGGCTGAACGGGGGGTTCGTGCACACAGCCCAGCTTGGA
GCGAACGACCTACACCGAACTGAGATACCTACAGCGTGAGCTATGAGAAAGCGCCACGCTTCCCGAAGGG
AGAAAGGCGGACAGGTATCCGGTAAGCGGCAGGGTCGGAACAGGAGAGCGCACGAGGGAGCTTCCAGGGG
GAAACGCCTGGTATCTTTATAGTCCTGTCGGGTTTCGCCACCTCTGACTTGAGCGTCGATTTTTGTGATG
CTCGTCAGGGGGGCGGAGCCTATGGAAAAACGCCAGCAACGCGGCCTTTTTACGGTTCCTGGCCTTTTGC
TGGCCTTTTGCTCATGATTACGAATTCATCACGTGCTATAAAAATAATTATAATTTAAATTTTTTAATAT
AAATATATAAATTAAAAATAGAAAGTAAAAAAAGAAATTAAAGAAAAAATAGTTTTTGTTTTCCGAAGAT
GTAAAAGACTCTAGGGGGATCGCCAACAAATACTACCTTTTATCTTGCTCTTCCTGCTCTCAGGTATTAA
TGCCGAATTGTTTCATCTTGTCTGTGTAGAAGACCACACACGAAAATCCTGTGATTTTACATTTTACTTA
TCGTTAATCGAATGTATATCTATTTAATCTGCTTTTCTTGTCTAATAAATATATATGTAAAGTACGCTTT
TTGTTGAAATTTTTTAAACCTTTGTTTATTTTTTTTTCTTCATTCCGTAACTCTTCTACCTTCTTTATTT
ACTTTCTAAAATCCAAATACAAAACATAAAAATAAATAAACACAGAGTAAATTCCCAAATTATTCCATCA
TTAAAAGATACGAGGCGCGTGTAAGTTACGAATTCGAGCTCGGTACCCGGGATAACTTCGTATAATGTAT
GCTATACGAAGTTATGGGTAATAACTGATATAATTAAATTGAAGCTCTAATTTGTGAGTTTAGTATACAT
GCATTTACTTATAATACAGTTTTTTAGTTTTGCTGGCCGCATCTTCTCAAATATGCTTCCCAGCCTGCTT
TTCTGTAACGTTCACCCTCTACCTTAGCATCCCTTCCCTTTGCAAATAGTCCTCTTCCAACAATAATAAT
GTCAGATCCTGTAGAGACCACATCATCCACGGTTCTATACTGTTGACCCAATGCGTCTCCCTTGTCATCT
AAACCCACACCGGGTGTCATAATCAACCAATCGTAACCTTCATCTCTTCCACCCATGTCTCTTTGAGCAA
TAAAGCCGATAACAAAATCTTTGTCGCTCTTCGCAATGTCAACAGTACCCTTAGTATATTCTCCAGTAGA
TAGGGAGCCCTTGCATGACAATTCTGCTAACATCAAAAGGCCTCTAGGTTCCTTTGTTACTTCTTCTGCC
GCCTGCTTCAAACCGCTAACAATACCTGGGCCCACCACACCGTGTGCATTCGTAATGTCTGCCCATTCTG
CTATTCTGTATACACCCGCAGAGTACTGCAATTTGACTGTATTACCAATGTCAGCAAATTTTCTGTCTTC
GAAGAGTAAAAAATTGTACTTGGCGGATAATGCCTTTAGCGGCTTAACTGTGCCCTCCATGGAAAAATCA
GTCAAGATATCCACATGTGTTTTTAGTAAACAAATTTTGGGACCTAATGCTTCAACTAACTCCAGTAATT
CCTTGGTGGTACGAACATCCAATGAAGCACACAAGTTTGTTTGCTTTTCGTGCATGATATTAAATAGCTT
GGCAGCAACAGGACTAGGATGAGTAGCAGCACGTTCCTTATATGTAGCTTTCGACATGATTTATCTTCGT
TTCCTGCAGGTTTTTGTTCTGTGCAGTTGGGTTAAGAATACTGGGCAATTTCATGTTTCTTCAACACTAC
ATATGCGTATATATACCAATCTAAGTCTGTGCTCCTTCCTTCGTTCTTCCTTCTGTTCGGAGATTACCGA
ATCAAAAAAATTTCAAGGAAACCGAAATCAAAAAAAAGAATAAAAAAAAAATGATGAATTGAATTGAAAA
GCGTGGTGCAGCCTGATGCGGTATTTTCTCCTTACGCATCTGTGCGGTATTTCACACCGCATA
[95 nt withheld, positions 6644-6738]
T
[46 nt withheld, positions 6740-6785]
CGCCAGCTTATTTTTTGTATACTGTTTTGTGATAGCACGAAGTTTTTCCACGGTATCTTGTTAAAAATAT
ATATTTGTGGCGGGCTTACCTACATCAAATTAATAAGAGACTAATTATAAACTAAACACACAAGCAAGCT
ACTTTAGGGTAAAAGTTTATAAATGCTTTTGACGTATAAACGTTGCTTGTATTTATTATTACAATTAAAG
GTGGATAGAAAACCTAGAGACTAGTTAGAAACTAATCTCAGGTTTGCGTTAAACTAAATCAGAGCCCGAG
AGGTTAACAGAACCTAGAAGGGGACTAGATATCCGGGTAGGGAAACAAAAAAAAAAAACAAGACAGCCAC
ATATTAGGGAGACTAGTTAGAAGCTAGTTCCAGGACTAGGAAAATAAAAGACAATGATACCACAGTCTAG
TTGACAACTAGATAGATTCTAGATTGAGGCCAAAGTCTCTGAGATCCAGGTTAGTTGCAACTAATACTAG
TTAGTATCTAGTCTCCTATAACTCTGAAGCTAGAATAACTTACTACTATTATCCTCACCACTGTTCAGCT
GCGCAAACGGAGTGATTGCAAGGTGTTCAGAGACTAGTTATTGACTAGTCAGTGACTAGCAATAACTAAC
AAGGTATTAACCTACCATGTCTGCCATCACCCTGCACTTCCTCGGGCTCAGCAGCCTTTTCCTCCTCATT
TTCATGCTCATTTTCCTTGTTTAAGACTGTGACTAGTCAAAGACTAGTCCAGAACCACAAAGGAGAAATG
TCTTACCACTTTCTTCATTGCTTGTCTCTTTTGCATTATCCATGTCTGCAACTAGTTAGAGTCTAGTTAG
TGACTAGTCCGACGAGGACTTGCTTGTCTCCGGATTGTTGGAGGAACTCTCCAGGGCCTCAAGATCCACA
ACAGAGCCTTCTAGAAGACTGGTCAATAACTAGTTGGTCTTTGTCTGAGTCTGACTTACGAGGTTGCATA
CTCGCTCCCTTTGCCTCGTCAATCGATGAGAAAAAGCGCCAAAACTCGCAATATGGCTTTGAACCACACG
GTGCTGAGACTAGTTAGAATCTAGTCCCAAACTAGCTTGGATAGCTTACCTTTGCCCTTTGCGTTGCGAC
AGGTCTTGCAGGGTATGGTTCCTTTCTCACCAGCTGATTTAGCTGCCTTGCTACCCTCACGGCGGATCTG
CATAAAGAGTGGCTAGAGGTTATAAATTAGCACTGATCCTAGGTACGGGGCTGAATGTAACTTGCCTTTC
CTTTCTCATCGCGCGGCAAGACAGGCTTGCTCAAATTCCTACCAGTCACAGGGGTATGCACGGCGTACGG
ACCACTTGAACTAGTCACAGATTAGTTAGCAACTAGTCTGCATTGAATGGCTGTACTTACGGGCCCTCGC
CATTGTCCTGATCATTTCCAGCTTCACCCTCGTTGCTGCAAAGTAGTTAGTGACTAGTCAAGGACTAGTT
GAAATGGGAGAAGAAACTCACGAATTCTCGACACCCTTAGTATTGTGGTCCTTGGACTTGGTGCTGCTAT
ATATTAGCTAATACACTAGTTAGACTCACAGAAACTTACGCAGCTCGCTTGCGCTTCTTGGTAGGAGTCG
GGGTTGGGAGAACAGTGCCTTCAAACAAGCCTTCATACCATGCTACTTGACTAGTCAGGGACTAGTCACC
AAGTAATCTAGATAGGACTTGCCTTTGGCCTCCATCAGTTCCTTCATAGTGGGAGGTCCATTGTGCAATG
TAAACTCCATGCCGTGGGAGTTCTTGTCCTTCAAGTGCTTGACCAATATGTTTCTGTTGGCAGAGGGAAC
CTGTCAACTAGTTAATAACTAGTCAGAAACTAGTATAGCAGTAGACTCACTGTACGCTTGAGGCATCCCT
TCACTCGGCAGTAGACTTCATATGGATGGATATCAGGCACGCCATTGTCGTCCTGTGGACTAGTCAGTAA
CTAGGCTTAAAGCTAGTCGGGTCGGCTTACTATCTTGAAATCCGGCAGCGTAAGCTCCCCGTCCTTAACT
GCCTCGAGATAGTGACAGTACTCTGGGGACTTTCGGAGATCGTTATCGCGAATGCTCGGCATACTAATCG
TTGACTAGTCTTGGACTAGTCCCGAGCAAAAAGGATTGGAGGAGGAGGAGGAAGGTGAGAGTGAGACAAA
GAGCGAAATAAGAGCTTCAAAGGCTATCTCTAAGCAGTATGAAGGTTAAGTATCTAGTTCTTGACTAGAT
TTAAAAGAGATTTCGACTAGTTATGTACCTGGAGTTTGGATATAGGAATGTGTTGTGGTAACGAAATGTA
AGGGGGAGGAAAGAAAAAGTCGGTCAAGAGGTAACTCTAAGTCGGCCATTCCTTTTTGGGAGGCGCTAAC
CATAAACGGCATGGTCGACTTAGAGTTAGCTCAGGGAATTTAGGGAGTTATCTGCGACCACTGGACTCTC
AGGCTTTCCATTGGGGTACTAACATAGCCATCAAATGCCGGCCCGTGTTTAATCTCCTCGAGATGGCTGG
GCTCACATGCGTTCTACTCAAAAACTCTTATACCTAGGCCCTCTCCCAATCGTGTATGTTTGGACCTTCC
TCTCTCACACTTTGGATAACATCAAGCATACTGCAGATTTTGACCTAGTTAACAAGGCACATCATGCTAT
CACTTCCAACACTCTTGCTGAGCGCGTTCTGCCTTGCCTTTCTGGTTCTACGAAGTATCCAGTCCCGCCT
GCAACGCCGCAGAAACGCCAAAAGGTGGGGTTGTCAACCGCCAGCTAGAGCTCCATCGGGATTCTTTGGC
ATTCCGCCGTTCCTCGGTGGTCGCAGATAACTCCCTAAATTCCCTGAGCTAACTCTAAGTCGACCATGCC
GTTTATGGTTAGCGCCTCCCAAAAAGGAATGGCCGACTTAGAGTTACCTCTTGACCGACTTTTTCTTTCC
TCCCCCTTACATTTCGTTACCACAACACATTCCTATATCCAAACTCCAGGTACATAACTAGTCGAAATCT
CTTTTAAATCTAGTCAAGAACTAGATACTTAACCTTCATACTGCTTAGAGATAGCCTTTGAAGCTCTTAT
TTCGCTCTTTGTCTCACTCTCACCTTCCTCCTCCTCCTCCAATCCTTTTTGCTCGGGACTAGTCCAAGAC
TAGTCAACGATTAGTATGCCGAGCATTCGCGATAACGATCTCCGAAAGTCCCCAGAGTACTGTCACTATC
TCGAGGCAGTTAAGGACGGGGAGCTTACGCTGCCGGATTTCAAGATAGTAAGCCGACCCGACTAGCTTTA
AGCCTAGTTACTGACTAGTCCACAGGACGACAATGGCGTGCCTGATATCCATCCATATGAAGTCTACTGC
CGAGTGAAGGGATGCCTCAAGCGTACAGTGAGTCTACTGCTATACTAGTTTCTGACTAGTTATTAACTAG
TTGACAGGTTCCCTCTGCCAACAGAAACATATTGGTCAAGCACTTGAAGGACAAGAACTCCCACGGCATG
GAGTTTACATTGCACAATGGACCTCCCACTATGAAGGAACTGATGGAGGCCAAAGGCAAGTCCTATCTAG
ATTACTTGGTGACTAGTCCCTGACTAGTCAAGTAGCATGGTATGAAGGCTTGTTTGAAGGCACTGTTCTC
CCAACCCCGACTCCTACCAAGAAGCGCAAGCGAGCTGCGTAAGTTTCTGTGAGTCTAACTAGTGTATTAG
CTAATATATAGCAGCACCAAGTCCAAGGACCACAATACTAAGGGTGTCGAGAATTCGTGAGTTTCTTCTC
CCATTTCAACTAGTCCTTGACTAGTCACTAACTACTTTGCAGCAACGAGGGTGAAGCTGGAAATGATCAG
GACAATGGCGAGGGCCCGTAAGTACAGCCATTCAATGCAGACTAGTTGCTAACTAATCTGTGACTAGTTC
AAGTGGTCCGTACGCCGTGCATACCCCTGTGACTGGTAGGAATTTGAGCAAGCCTGTCTTGCCGCGCGAT
GAGAAAGGAAAGGCAAGTTACATTCAGCCCCGTACCTAGGATCAGTGCTAATTTATAACCTCTAGCCACT
CTTTATGCAGATCCGCCGTGAGGGTAGCAAGGCAGCTAAATCAGCTGGTGAGAAAGGAACCATACCCTGC
AAGACCTGTCGCAACGCAAAGGGCAAAGGTAAGCTATCCAAGCTAGTTTGGGACTAGATTCTAACTAGTC
TCAGCACCGTGTGGTTCAAAGCCATATTGCGAGTTTTGGCGCTTTTTCTCATCGATTGACGAGGCAAAGG
GAGCGAGTATGCAACCTCGTAAGTCAGACTCAGACAAAGACCAACTAGTTATTGACCAGTCTTCTAGAAG
GCTCTGTTGTGGATCTTGAGGCCCTGGAGAGTTCCTCCAACAATCCGGAGACAAGCAAGTCCTCGTCGGA
CTAGTCACTAACTAGACTCTAACTAGTTGCAGACATGGATAATGCAAAAGAGACAAGCAATGAAGAAAGT
GGTAAGACATTTCTCCTTTGTGGTTCTGGACTAGTCTTTGACTAGTCACAGTCTTAAACAAGGAAAATGA
GCATGAAAATGAGGAGGAAAAGGCTGCTGAGCCCGAGGAAGTGCAGGGTGATGGCAGACATGGTAGGTTA
ATACCTTGTTAGTTATTGCTAGTCACTGACTAGTCAATAACTAGTCTCTGAACACCTTGCAATCACTCCG
TTTGCGCAGCTGAACAGTGGTGAGGATAATAGTAGTAAGTTATTCTAGCTTCAGAGTTATAGGAGACTAG
ATACTAACTAGTATTAGTTGCAACTAACCTGGATCTCAGAGACTTTGGCCTCAATCTAGAATCTATCTAG
TTGTCAACTAGACTGTGGTATCATTGTCTTTTATTTTCCTAGTCCTGGAACTAGCTTCTAACTAGTCTCC
CTAATATGTGGCTGTCTTGTTTTTTTTTTTTGTTTCCCTACCCGGATATCTAGTCCCCTTCTAGGTTCTG
TTAACCTCTCGGGCTCTGATTTAGTTTAACGCAAACCTGAGATTAGTTTCTAACTAGTCTCTAGGTTTTC
TATCCACCTTTAATTGTAATAATAAATACAAGCAACGTTTATACGTCAAAAGCATTTATAAACTTTTACC
CTAAAGTAGCTTGCTTGTGTGTTTAGTTTATAATTAGTCTCTTATTAATTTGATGTAGGTAAGCCCGCCA
CAAATATATATTTTTAACAAGATACCGTGGAAAAACTTCGTGCTATCACAAAACAGTATACAAAAAATAA
GCT
[138 nt withheld, positions 12039-12176]
CCTTTGACGTTGGAGTCCACGTTCTTT
[37 nt withheld, positions 12204-12240]
ACTCTATCTCGGGCTATTCTTTTGATTTATAAGGGATTTTGCCGATTTCGGTCTATTGGTTAAAAAATGA
GCTGATTTAACAAAAATTTAACGCGAATTTTAACAAAATGGGGTGACGATGAGCCGCTCTTGCATCTTTG
TTTGTATTATACTGTCTTTCTTGTTACACATAATTATTCTAGAATGCCCCACCGTTACATACGGGACACA
GCCATTTACATATGCATGTGGATTACGAGCTAACGAGTTCATTCAAATCTCAGAACTATCACATAATCAT
CATTCCCCTATCGTCAAAGACCGTAAGACAAATCCGGTTCATGCACTGAACCCATTCGGGTAGTGAGTCA
TTTACTCAGCACACTCGCGCTGACGCTCGTCGAACACCTTCAATGCCTCCTCGGCAGCCTTGACACCACT
GAGAACCATGGCACCGAAGGTAGGGCCCATGCGGTTAAAGCCATCAATTTCAGACAGCTCCATACCGCCG
ATTATCAAGCCCTTAGTAACCTCGCGGGTGTTCTTGACGATGGCATCCTGCGCTGATTGTGATAGTTCCC
ACTTGTCCGTCCGCATCGGCATCCGCAGCTCGGGATAGTTCCGACCTAGGATTGGATGCATGCGGAACCG
CACGAGGGCGGGGCGGAAATTGACACACCACTCCTCTCCACGCACCGTTCAAGAGGTACGCGTATAGAGC
CGTATAGAGCAGAGACGGAGCACTTTCTGGTACTGTCCGCACGGGATGTCCGCACGGAGAGCCACAAACG
AGCGGGGCCCCGTACGTGCTCTCCTACCCCAGGATCGCATCCCCGCATAGCTGAACATCTATATAAAGAC
CCCCAAGGTTCTCAGTCTCACCAACATCATCAACCAACAATCAACAGTTCTCTACTCAGTTAATTAGAAC
TCTTCCAATCCTATCACCTCGCCTTAATTAAGCGGAACAAATTGAAGCGAGTCCCCGTGGAGCGCGAGCC
CGCGAGAGAGTCGTGCGGGATGATGCCATGAAGTATCACCTACATTGTATGCTCTCCAGATCGAAGAGGA
ATACTCTGAATAAGTGGATTTAGGCGGTTTCTTTGGTCCTACTATATGCACACTCAGATTCTGTCAATTG
AAAAGTCAGCCCGCTGTCTATCATGACTTCTATCTCCATTAATTGTCATCCAGCCGTGCCTCTGTATGGT
GCGTATACCCTCGACTCACACCTGTGAAGTCTCTGCCACTTAGCGCAGCCAAAGAAGATTTAGTCTAAAG
GTCTACAATCAATTCAGGCCGTATTCAGGGCGGCCGCTTCTGCTGTTTCTGGGCTCAATGCTTTGGTATC
TCAAAGGAGAGGAGAAGCGTCCGTGGAAGGCAGGAAGACCTACAAGACCTGGCACTCAGAAAGAGGGCGG
TTGCTCTTAAGTGTAGGGCTGCGCAGGGGAGGAACTCTGGGGTTGTCAAATGCGGCAGACGGAAATCTAC
ATTAGCAGCGTCAATCCACCCCCTTTTGGTGAACCATAAAGGGGCTAGTCTACCCCAGCTTCGAATCAGA
ATAATATAAATGCGGGGAAAGCTTTAGGTATGCGGACAGATCCATACTGGGTCCTCCAAGAGATCGGCCC
GCACATCTGACGTGGTTTCAAGGTTCGACCCATGCGGAGCCGCATTGGAGGATCTATCCCTGTAGGTACC
TTAGCTAAAGATCTACGCCGTATGGCCAAGCGGAAGATATAGGAACGATCGGCCATGAAGTCGTGTCTTC
TACAAACTCTCGTATATTCACTAGGTTCGACGTCTGCTAAACTAACCTGACCTAACCTAACCTTAACTCC
CTGCCAGTTCAGCCCATGCGGACCCGGCAGTCATGTCTTTCGCTTCAGATTGAACGCGGCTGCCTCGTCT
CGATCAGGATTTAGCAGAAGACAGTACACACTGAAAAAGTACCACAATAAAGAAGCTATATTGCAGGCCA
AATAGCCGTCTGCTCGGTCTGTTTATTCAACCTGGCCTCTTTCATCGTTTTTCCCTTTTCCTTATTAAAC
CATATATCTCCAGCAGAGCGATCGCGGGAGGAGATAATTTAGTTGAGATCGAAGTTGGCTTTATAGTTGT
AACAGTGAAATCAGGGCACGAATCTTTAGTACTTCGTTGATCGCCACTCCACCAAGGGTTTGCCATTAAG
CATAACTGGCAATATTTTTGTCAATTTGCCTTTTCGACCGTGTAAATGTCCCTATCCATACTCTCCGCAG
TCAATATCCGGAGGTCAAGTGTGAAGACTGTTTACCCCAGCAAGATACTTGGACAAGCCTGGTTTGCAAT
CCATAGTTTCAGCAGGCTTCCTAGGTGGCCTTAAGCCTGGGATACTGGCTGGCTGCTAGCAATTGCCATG
ACTATGTTGGAGGAAATGTTCGAGAGGAATCTTGGGTCCATGAACAGAGTAGTCCCACTTCAAATGTTGC
GTATGCCTGATATTACGGACCAATAGAGGAACAACCTGGCAGCAGCTAACTTGTATATCTCTAATCGCGT
TGACGACCGTTCTGTGTCAGTGCAACTGCCACGCAAAGACTTCAGAATAATAAACTTTGCCAGAGAAGGC
AGTTGTATTATGTTAATATCGCAACATTGTGAAAATTAAATGAACTAACAATCAAAAAGAAAGAAAATCC
GAACTTTCCCTCCGTATTATCTAACCCGTGTGCTTTTGCAACGCAATCCAACTATTCCAGTTGACGACAT
TAATCCAAGCCAGCATAGGAAGAATACCAAAAACCTTCAGACAGCCGTACCCGCAAGCCTTGTTACCAAC
CAGCTATAGCAATCTTACCCGTTCAATTTCTTAATCCCCATCTAGACGCTTCCAGCACTCTGACTGTCGG
GAGACGGGTTCCTTTGCCAGCCATGAGCATTCGCCTAGTTAGGGAGCGGCGGATGCCTACTTACTTCTGG
GAACGAGGCGCGCCGTGAGCGGGAAATATGGGTATCTTGGGAGAGGAGAGTTGGAGTAGGGAGAAATGCT
GGCTCGGTGGGAGGACGAGGGAGCTTTAATAATACCGCTCTGGCTTTGGTAGCACTGAGCCAGTGGTCGC
AGCAAAAGAGGGGAAAGGAGGGGAACAGGTCAAGCGGAGCCGCTCTTGTTGAGGATAGCTGTTACCCATG
GAAATTACATGTAGCAAGCTAGCAACCCGCCGAAGTGCCCCACTGGTCTTCAAGAGCCAGTCCAGGTGAA
CTGCATTCCGTCCCCTTCGCCGCGGTGCCCACTGCCTCCACAGCCTAGATGATTCTGAAAACACGTTGAA
GAGCTCGCGATAATAACCGAGGCGGGTAATGCAGGATGAAACTTACGATCTACAACCTACAGCACCCTGG
TTCTGAAACAAAGTTGAGGATCCCCGCGATCGATAACCCAGACCGTAATGCGAATTGCAATTTACGATTT
ACCCCCCGTAGAGCGGACTGATTCTGGACCTATCTTGAGACTATGTGGTGGAGCCTGCGATGATAACCGA
GGCCGTAATGCAAAAATGAAAATTACGAACCAAGAGGCGTGATGAGAAGATCA
Features (pLannotate 1.2.2; 16 found; start..end, strand, type, name):
   1004..1231    +  CDS            ubiquitin: Saccharomyces cerevisiae ubiquitin
   1252..1303    +  CDS            lacI (fragment): lac repressor; lacI; The lac repressor binds to the lac operator to inhibit transcription in E. coli. This inhibition can be relieved by adding lactose or isopropyl-β-D-thiogalactopyranoside (IPTG).
   1313..1474    +  CDS            URA3 (fragment): PYRF_YEAST - Experimental evidence at protein level: Swiss-Prot protein existence level 1. From Saccharomyces cerevisiae (strain ATCC 204508 / S288c) (Baker's yeast).
   1528..2199    +  CDS            URA3 (fragment): PYRF_YEAST - Experimental evidence at protein level: Swiss-Prot protein existence level 1. From Saccharomyces cerevisiae (strain ATCC 204508 / S288c) (Baker's yeast).
   3239..4099    +  CDS            AmpR: β-lactamase; bla; confers resistance to ampicillin, carbenicillin, and related antibiotics
   4270..4858    +  rep_origin     ori: high-copy-number ColE1/pMB1/pBR322/pUC origin of replication
   4928..5419    +  misc_feature   CEN/ARS: S. cerevisiae CEN6 centromere fused to an autonomously replicating sequence
   5420..5441    +  misc_feature   MCS (fragment): pUC18/19 multiple cloning site
   5442..5475    -  protein_bind   loxP: Cre-mediated recombination occurs in the 8-bp core sequence (GCATACAT). Cre recombinase
   5554..6357    -  CDS            URA3: orotidine-5'-phosphate decarboxylase, required for uracil biosynthesis; S. cerevisiae URA3; yeast auxotrophic marker, counterselectable with 5-fluoroorotic acid (5-FOA)
   6358..6573    -  promoter       URA3 promoter: S. cerevisiae URA3
   6592..6643    -  misc_feature   bom (fragment): basis of mobility region from pBR322
   6662..6794    +  rep_origin     f1 ori (fragment) (sequence partly withheld): f1 bacteriophage origin of replication; arrow indicates direction of (+) strand synthesis
   6790..12038   +  rep_origin     AMA1: replication origin from Aspergillus nidulans (Aleksenko and Clutterbuck, 1996)
  12040..12349   +  rep_origin     M13 ori (fragment) (sequence partly withheld): M13 bacteriophage origin of replication; arrow indicates direction of (+) strand synthesis
  12348..12779   -  gene           ptrA (fragment): pyrithiamine resistance gene of Aspergillus oryzae (Kubodera et al., 2000) useful as a dominant selectable marker in Aspergillus
