[The description below was written by a language model from this plasmid's Addgene catalogue record and pLannotate feature annotations shown in this document.]
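Description:
pYFAC-CH2-ubi-M-pyrG is an empty E. coli–yeast–fungal shuttle vector of about 15.8 kb, built for episomal heterologous gene expression in Aspergillus and related filamentous fungi. In bacteria it is maintained at high copy from a ColE1/pUC-type origin with ampicillin resistance (AmpR). A CEN/ARS element and a complete S. cerevisiae URA3 cassette with its own promoter allow low-copy maintenance and selection in yeast, which suits recombination-based assembly, although the record lists Gibson cloning as the cloning method. In the fungal host, autonomous replication is provided by the roughly 5.2 kb AMA1 sequence from Aspergillus nidulans. A loxP site and fragments of f1/M13 origins, bom and ptrA are also annotated, and these look like remnants of earlier vector construction.

The payload region is a multi-gene, alcohol-inducible expression cassette described as PalcA-T1-PalcS/M-T2-PaldA, with unique PacI, NotI, AsiSI and AscI sites for inserting genes downstream of the individual promoters. These promoters and terminators were not picked up by the automated annotation, so their positions are not given in the feature table. The distinguishing feature, relative to the parent pYFAC-CH2, is the fungal auxotrophy marker: pyrG (orotidine-5'-phosphate decarboxylase) carries an N-terminal ubi-M degron. This corresponds to the annotated ubiquitin coding sequence followed by a short lacI-derived segment and regions scored as URA3 fragments, which most likely reflect homology of pyrG to yeast URA3. According to the depositor, the fusion gives more stringent plasmid selection in pyrG-deficient hosts. The intended use is improved heterologous expression from AMA1-based plasmids in filamentous fungi.
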