Addgene plasmid #221132: pYFAC-CH2-ubi-M-pyrG
Purpose: (Empty Backbone) Expression of heterologous genes under alcohol induction optimised with ubi-M-pyrG marker. Promoters PalcA-T1-PalcS/M-T2-PaldA expression cassette; unique restriction sites: PacI, NotI, AsiSI, AscI.
Depositing lab: Yit Heng Chooi. Depositing organization: University of Western Australia. Publication: Next-generation AMA1-based plasmids for enhanced heterologous expression in filamentous fungi. Roux I, Woodcraft C, Sbaraini N, Pepper A, Wong E, Bracegirdle J, Chooi YH. Microb Biotechnol. 2024 Sep;17(9):e70010. doi: 10.1111/1751-7915.70010. PubMed 39276061.
Backbone
  Vector backbone: pYFAC-ubi-M-CH2
  Backbone size (bp): 15795
  Modifications to backbone: Contains autotrophy marker pyrG fused to a ubi-M degron for more stringent plasmid selection
  Vector type: Synthetic Biology ; Expression in Aspergillus and related filamentous fungi
  Promoter: PalcA-T1-PalcS/M-T2-PaldA expression cassette (alcohol inducible)
  Selectable markers: URA3 ; ubi-M-pyrG
Growth in bacteria
  Bacterial resistance: Ampicillin, 100 μg/mL
  Growth temperature: 37°C
  Growth strain: DH5alpha
  Growth instructions: For improved transformation efficiency, use a DH10B E coli, and electroporation.
  Copy number: High Copy
Gene/Insert
  Cloning method: Gibson Cloning
Terms and licenses: Academic/Nonprofit Terms; Industry Terms: Not Available to Industry
Depositor comments: Derived from pYFAC-CH2 (Addgene Plasmid #168978), incorporating ubi-M in the N-terminal of pyrG for more stringent selection.
How to cite: pYFAC-CH2-ubi-M-pyrG was a gift from Yit Heng Chooi (Addgene plasmid # 221132 ; http://n2t.net/addgene:221132 ; RRID:Addgene_221132)
